>Addgene plasmid #155478 | CPSF4-1 | addgene full sequence | sequence record 376743 | Addgene NGS Result
GGCTCCGGTGCCCGTCAGTGGGCAGAGCGCACATCGCCCACAGTCCCCGAGAAGTTGGGGGGAGGGGTCG
GCAATTGAACCGGTGCCTAGAGAAGGTGGCGCGGGGTAAACTGGGAAAGTGATGTCGTGTACTGGCTCCG
CCTTTTTCCCGAGGGTGGGGGAGAACCGTATATAAGTGCAGTAGTCGCCGTGAACGTTCTTTTTCGCAAC
GGGTTTGCCGCCAGAACACAGGTAAGTGCCGTGTGTGGTTCCCGCGGGCCTGGCCTCTTTACGGGTTATG
GCCCTTGCGTGCCTTGAATTACTTCCACCTGGCTGCAGTACGTGATTCTTGATCCCGAGCTTCGGGTTGG
AAGTGGGTGGGAGAGTTCGAGGCCTTGCGCTTAAGGAGCCCCTTCGCCTCGTGCTTGAGTTGAGGCCTGG
CCTGGGCGCTGGGGCCGCCGCGTGCGAATCTGGTGGCACCTTCGCGCCTGTCTCGCTGCTTTCGATAAGT
CTCTAGCCATTTAAAATTTTTGATGACCTGCTGCGACGCTTTTTTTCTGGCAAGATAGTCTTGTAAATGC
GGGCCAAGATCTGCACACTGGTATTTCGGTTTTTGGGGCCGCGGGCGGCGACGGGGCCCGTGCGTCCCAG
CGCACATGTTCGGCGAGGCGGGGCCTGCGAGCGCGGCCACCGAGAATCGGACGGGGGTAGTCTCAAGCTG
GCCGGCCTGCTCTGGTGCCTGGCCTCGCGCCGCCGTGTATCGCCCCGCCCTGGGCGGCAAGGCTGGCCCG
GTCGGCACCAGTTGCGTGAGCGGAAAGATGGCCGCTTCCCGGCCCTGCTGCAGGGAGCTCAAAATGGAGG
ACGCGGCGCTCGGGAGAGCGGGCGGGTGAGTCACCCACACAAAGGAAAAGGGCCTTTCCGTCCTCAGCCG
TCGCTTCATGTGACTCCACGGAGTACCGGGCGCCGTCCAGGCACCTCGATTAGTTCTCGAGCTTTTGGAG
TACGTCGTCTTTAGGTTGGGGGGAGGGGTTTTATGCGATGGAGTTTCCCCACACTGAGTGGGTGGAGACT
GAAGTTAGGCCAGCTTGGCACTTGATGTAATTCTCCTTGGAATTTGCCCTTTTTGAGTTTGGATCTTGGT
TCATTCTCAAGCCTCAGACAGTGGTTCAAAGTTTTTTTCTTCCATTTCAGGTGTCGTGAGGAATTAGCTT
GGTACTAATACGACTCACTATAGGGAGACCCAAGCTGGCTAGGTAAGCTTGGTACCGAGCTCGGATCCAC
TAGTCCAGTGTGGTGGAATTCTGCAGATATCAACAAGTTTGTACAAAAAAGTTGGCATGCAGGAAATCAT
CGCCAGCGTGGACCACATCAAGTTTGACTTGGAGATCGCGGTGGAGCAGCAGCTGGGGGCGCAGCCGCTG
CCCTTCCCCGGCATGGACAAGTCGGGCGCTGCTGTCTGTGAATTCTTTTTGAAAGCTGCCTGCGGCAAAG
GGGGCATGTGTCCGTTTCGCCACATCAGTGGTGAGAAGACAGTTGTGTGCAAACACTGGCTGCGTGGCCT
ATGCAAGAAAGGGGACCAGTGTGAGTTCCTGCATGAGTATGACATGACCAAGATGCCCGAGTGCTACTTC
TACTCCAAGTTCGGGGAGTGCAGCAACAAGGAATGTCCCTTCCTGCACATCGACCCCGAGTCCAAGATCA
AGGACTGTCCTTGGTATGACCGTGGCTTCTGCAAGCACGGTCCCCTCTGCAGGCACCGGCACACACGGAG
AGTCATCTGTGTGAATTACCTCGTGGGATTCTGCCCGGAGGGGCCCTCGTGTAAATTCATGCACCCTCGA
TTTGAACTGCCCATGGGAACCACCGAGCAGCCCCCACTGCCGCAGCAGACACAGCCTCCAGCAAAGCAGA
GAACCCCGCAGGTCATCGGGGTCATGCAGAGTCAAAACAGCAGCGCGGGCAACCGGGGACCCCGGCCACT
GGAGCAGGTCACCTGTTACAAGTGTGGCGAGAAAGGACACTACGCCAACAGATGCACCAAAGGGCACTTG
GCCTTTCTCAGTGGACAGTGCCCAACTTTCTTGTACAAAGTGGTTGATATCCAGCACAGTGGCGGCCGCT
CGAGTCTAGAGGGCCCGCGGTTCGAAACCAGCGGAGGCGGCGGAAGCGGGGGAGGAGGCAGCGGCGGAGG
CGGCAGCGGGGGCGGCGGAAGCGCTACCGGTAAGCCTATCCCTAACCCTCTCCTCGGTCTCGATTCTACG
CGTACCGGTATGGCTTCTAACTTTACTCAGTTCGTTCTCGTCGACAATGGCGGAACTGGCGACGTGACTG
TCGCCCCAAGCAACTTCGCTAACGGGGTCGCTGAATGGATCAGCTCTAACTCGCGATCACAGGCTTACAA
AGTAACCTGTAGCGTTCGTCAGAGCTCTGCGCAGAATCGCAAATACACCATCAAAGTCGAGGTGCCTAAA
GTGGCAACCCAGACTGTTGGTGGTGAAGAGCTTCCTGTAGCCGGATGGAGATCTTACTTAAATATGGAAC
TAACCATTCCAATTTTCGCCACGAATTCCGACTGCGAGCTTATTGTTAAGGCAATGCAAGGTCTCCTAAA
AGATGGAAACCCGATTCCCTCGGCCATCGCGGCCAACTCCGGCATCTACGGAGGTGGAGGTGGATCTCGT
ACGGGTTAGTAATGAGTTTAAACCCGCTGATCAGCCTCGACTGTGCCTTCTAGTTGCCAGCCATCTGTTG
TTTGCCCCTCCCCCGTGCCTTCCTTGACCCTGGAAGGTGCCACTCCCACTGTCCTTTCCTAATAAAATGA
GGAAATTGCATCGCATTGTCTGAGTAGGTGTCATTCTATTCTGGGGGGTGGGGTGGGGCAGGACAGCAAG
GGGGAGGATTGGGAAGACAATAGCAGGCATGCTGGGGATGCGGTGGGCTCTATGGCTTCTGAGGCGGAAA
GAACCAGCTGGGGCTCTAGGGGGTATCCCC
[124 nt withheld, positions 2971-3094]
C
[91 nt withheld, positions 3096-3186]
AGGGTGATGGTTCACGTACCTAGAAGTTCCTATTCCGAAGTTCCTATTCTCTAGAAAGTATAGGAACTTC
CTTGGCCAAAAAGCCTGAACTCACCGCGACGTCTGTCGAGAAGTTTCTGATCGAAAAGTTCGACAGCGTC
TCCGACCTGATGCAGCTCTCGGAGGGCGAAGAATCTCGTGCTTTCAGCTTCGATGTAGGAGGGCGTGGAT
ATGTCCTGCGGGTAAATAGCTGCGCCGATGGTTTCTACAAAGATCGTTATGTTTATCGGCACTTTGCATC
GGCCGCGCTCCCGATTCCGGAAGTGCTTGACATTGGGGAATTCAGCGAGAGCCTGACCTATTGCATCTCC
CGCCGTGCACAGGGTGTCACGTTGCAAGACCTGCCTGAAACCGAACTGCCCGCTGTTCTGCAGCCGGTCG
CGGAGGCCATGGATGCGATCGCTGCGGCCGATCTTAGCCAGACGAGCGGGTTCGGCCCATTCGGACCGCA
AGGAATCGGTCAATACACTACATGGCGTGATTTCATATGCGCGATTGCTGATCCCCATGTGTATCACTGG
CAAACTGTGATGGACGACACCGTCAGTGCGTCCGTCGCGCAGGCTCTCGATGAGCTGATGCTTTGGGCCG
AGGACTGCCCCGAAGTCCGGCACCTCGTGCACGCGGATTTCGGCTCCAACAATGTCCTGACGGACAATGG
CCGCATAACAGCGGTCATTGACTGGAGCGAGGCGATGTTCGGGGATTCCCAATACGAGGTCGCCAACATC
TTCTTCTGGAGGCCGTGGTTGGCTTGTATGGAGCAGCAGACGCGCTACTTCGAGCGGAGGCATCCGGAGC
TTGCAGGATCGCCGCGGCTCCGGGCGTATATGCTCCGCATTGGTCTTGACCAACTCTATCAGAGCTTGGT
TGACGGCAATTTCGATGATGCAGCTTGGGCGCAGGGTCGATGCGACGCAATCGTCCGATCCGGAGCCGGG
ACTGTCGGGCGTACACAAATCGCCCGCAGAAGCGCGGCCGTCTGGACCGATGGCTGTGTAGAAGTACTCG
CCGATAGTGGAAACCGACGCCCCAGCACTCGTCCGAGGGCAAAGGAATAGCACGTACTACGAGATTTCGA
TTCCACCGCCGCCTTCTATGAAAGGTTGGGCTTCGGAATCGTTTTCCGGGACGCCGGCTGGATGATCCTC
CAGCGCGGGGATCTCATGCTGGAGTTCTTCGCCCACCCCAACTTGTTTATTGCAGCTTATAATGGTTACA
AATAAAGCAATAGCATCACAAATTTCACAAATAAAGCATTTTTTTCACTGCATTCTAGTTGTGGTTTGTC
CAAACTCATCAATGTATCTTATCATGTCTGTATACCGTCGACCTCTAGCTAGAGCTTGGCGTAATCATGG
TCATAGCTGTTTCCTGTGTGAAATTGTTATCCGCTCACAATTCCACACAACATACGAGCCGGAAGCATAA
AGTGTAAAGCCTGGGGTGCCTAATGAGTGAGCTAACTCACATTAATTGCGTTGCGCTCACTGCCCGCTTT
CCAGTCGGGAAACCTGTCGTGCCAGCTGCATTAATGAATCGGCCAACGCGCGGGGAGAGGCGGTTTGCGT
ATTGGGCGCTCTTCCGCTTCCTCGCTCACTGACTCGCTGCGCTCGGTCGTTCGGCTGCGGCGAGCGGTAT
CAGCTCACTCAAAGGCGGTAATACGGTTATCCACAGAATCAGGGGATAACGCAGGAAAGAACATGTGAGC
AAAAGGCCAGCAAAAGGCCAGGAACCGTAAAAAGGCCGCGTTGCTGGCGTTTTTCCATAGGCTCCGCCCC
CCTGACGAGCATCACAAAAATCGACGCTCAAGTCAGAGGTGGCGAAACCCGACAGGACTATAAAGATACC
AGGCGTTTCCCCCTGGAAGCTCCCTCGTGCGCTCTCCTGTTCCGACCCTGCCGCTTACCGGATACCTGTC
CGCCTTTCTCCCTTCGGGAAGCGTGGCGCTTTCTCATAGCTCACGCTGTAGGTATCTCAGTTCGGTGTAG
GTCGTTCGCTCCAAGCTGGGCTGTGTGCACGAACCCCCCGTTCAGCCCGACCGCTGCGCCTTATCCGGTA
ACTATCGTCTTGAGTCCAACCCGGTAAGACACGACTTATCGCCACTGGCAGCAGCCACTGGTAACAGGAT
TAGCAGAGCGAGGTATGTAGGCGGTGCTACAGAGTTCTTGAAGTGGTGGCCTAACTACGGCTACACTAGA
AGAACAGTATTTGGTATCTGCGCTCTGCTGAAGCCAGTTACCTTCGGAAAAAGAGTTGGTAGCTCTTGAT
CCGGCAAACAAACCACCGCTGGTAGCGGTGGTTTTTTTGTTTGCAAGCAGCAGATTACGCGCAGAAAAAA
AGGATCTCAAGAAGATCCTTTGATCTTTTCTACGGGGTCTGACGCTCAGTGGAACGAAAACTCACGTTAA
GGGATTTTGGTCATGAGATTATCAAAAAGGATCTTCACCTAGATCCTTTTAAATTAAAAATGAAGTTTTA
AATCAATCTAAAGTATATATGAGTAAACTTGGTCTGACAGTTACCAATGCTTAATCAGTGAGGCACCTAT
CTCAGCGATCTGTCTATTTCGTTCATCCATAGTTGCCTGACTCCCCGTCGTGTAGATAACTACGATACGG
GAGGGCTTACCATCTGGCCCCAGTGCTGCAATGATACCGCGAGACCCACGCTCACCGGCTCCAGATTTAT
CAGCAATAAACCAGCCAGCCGGAAGGGCCGAGCGCAGAAGTGGTCCTGCAACTTTATCCGCCTCCATCCA
GTCTATTAATTGTTGCCGGGAAGCTAGAGTAAGTAGTTCGCCAGTTAATAGTTTGCGCAACGTTGTTGCC
ATTGCTACAGGCATCGTGGTGTCACGCTCGTCGTTTGGTATGGCTTCATTCAGCTCCGGTTCCCAACGAT
CAAGGCGAGTTACATGATCCCCCATGTTGTGCAAAAAAGCGGTTAGCTCCTTCGGTCCTCCGATCGTTGT
CAGAAGTAAGTTGGCCGCAGTGTTATCACTCATGGTTATGGCAGCACTGCATAATTCTCTTACTGTCATG
CCATCCGTAAGATGCTTTTCTGTGACTGGTGAGTACTCAACCAAGTCATTCTGAGAATAGTGTATGCGGC
GACCGAGTTGCTCTTGCCCGGCGTCAATACGGGATAATACCGCGCCACATAGCAGAACTTTAAAAGTGCT
CATCATTGGAAAACGTTCTTCGGGGCGAAAACTCTCAAGGATCTTACCGCTGTTGAGATCCAGTTCGATG
TAACCCACTCGTGCACCCAACTGATCTTCAGCATCTTTTACTTTCACCAGCGTTTCTGGGTGAGCAAAAA
CAGGAAGGCAAAATGCCGCAAAAAAGGGAATAAGGGCGACACGGAAATGTTGAATACTCATACTCTTCCT
TTTTCAATATTATTGAAGCATTTATCAGGGTTATTGTCTCATGAGCGGATACATATTTGAATGTATTTAG
AAAAATAAACAAATAGGGGTTCCGCGCACATTTCCCCGAAAAGTGCCACCTGACGTCGACGGATCGGGAG
ATCTCCCGATCCCCTATGGTGCACTCTCAGTACAATCTGCTCTGATGCCGCATAGTTAAGCCAGTATCTG
CTCCCTGCTTGTGTGTTGGAGGTCGCTGAGTAGTGCGCGAGCAAAATTTAAGCTACAACAAGGCAAGGCT
TGACCGACAATTGCATGAAGAATCTGCTTAGGGTTAGGCGTTTTGCGCTGCTTCGCGATGTACGGGCCAG
ATATACGCGTTGACATTGATTATTGACTAGGCTTTTGCAAAAAGCTTTGCAAAGATGGATAAAGTTTTAA
ACAGAGAGGAATCTTTGCAGCTAATGGACCTTCTAGGTCTTGAAAGGAGTGGGAATT
Features (pLannotate 1.2.2; 24 found; start..end, strand, type, name):
      1..1179    +  promoter       EF-1α promoter: strong constitutive promoter for human elongation factor EF-1α
   1196..1214    +  promoter       T7 promoter: promoter for bacteriophage T7 RNA polymerase
   1294..1311    +  protein_bind   attB1 (fragment): mutant version of attB; core recombination site for the Gateway® BP reaction BP Clonase™
   1317..2048    +  CDS            CPSF4: CPSF4_BOVIN - Also known as CPSF30. Experimental evidence at protein level: Swiss-Prot protein existence level 1. Component of the cleavage and polyadenylation specificity factor (CPSF) complex that play a key role in pre-mRNA 3'-end formation, recognizing the AAUAAA signal sequence and interacting with poly(A) polymerase and other factors to bring about cleavage and poly(A) addition. CPSF4 binds RNA polymers with a preference for poly(U). From Bos taurus (Bovine).
   2051..2074    -  protein_bind   attB2: mutant version of attB; recombination site for the Gateway® BP reaction BP Clonase™
   2199..2240    +  CDS            V5 tag: epitope tag from simian virus 5
   2253..2639    +  CDS            MS2: bacteriophage MS2 coat protein binds to a specific stem-loop structure in the viral RNA (Peabody, 1993)
   2701..2925    +  polyA_signal   bGH poly(A) signal: bovine growth hormone polyadenylation signal
   2929..2950    +  promoter       SV40 promoter (fragment): SV40 enhancer and early promoter
   2971..3204    +  rep_origin     f1 ori (fragment) (sequence partly withheld): f1 bacteriophage origin of replication; arrow indicates direction of (+) strand synthesis
   3209..3256    +  protein_bind   FRT: FLP-mediated recombination occurs in the 8-bp core sequence TCTAGAAA (Turan and Bode, 2011). FLP recombinase from the Saccharomyces cerevisiae 2μ plasmid
   3264..4286    +  CDS            HygR: aminoglycoside phosphotransferase from E. coli; aph(4)-Ia; confers resistance to hygromycin
   4296..4421    +  CDS            ble (fragment): BLE_KLEPN - Experimental evidence at protein level: Swiss-Prot protein existence level 1. Binding protein with a strong affinity to the bleomycin family of antibiotics. Binds to CL990; an antimitotic-antibiotic compound. From Klebsiella pneumoniae.
   4416..4537    +  polyA_signal   SV40 poly(A) signal: SV40 polyadenylation signal
   4610..4626    -  protein_bind   lac operator: The lac repressor binds to the lac operator to inhibit transcription in E. coli. This inhibition can be relieved by adding lactose or isopropyl-β-D-thiogalactopyranoside (IPTG). lac repressor encoded by lacI
   4634..4664    -  promoter       lac promoter: promoter for the E. coli lac operon
   4679..4700    -  protein_bind   CAP binding site: CAP binding activates transcription in the presence of cAMP. E. coli catabolite activator protein
   4713..4805    -  CDS            lacI (fragment): lac repressor; lacI; The lac repressor binds to the lac operator to inhibit transcription in E. coli. This inhibition can be relieved by adding lactose or isopropyl-β-D-thiogalactopyranoside (IPTG).
   4988..5576    -  rep_origin     ori: high-copy-number ColE1/pMB1/pBR322/pUC origin of replication
   5747..6607    -  CDS            AmpR: β-lactamase; bla; confers resistance to ampicillin, carbenicillin, and related antibiotics
   6608..6712    -  promoter       AmpR promoter: bla
   6771..6823    -  misc_feature   bom (fragment): basis of mobility region from pBR322
   6978..6996    +  enhancer       CMV enhancer (fragment): human cytomegalovirus immediate early enhancer
   7021..7087    +  CDS            small t antigen (fragment): SV40 (simian virus 40) small t antigen
