[The description below was written by a language model from this plasmid's Addgene catalogue record and pLannotate feature annotations shown in this document.]
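Description:
CPSF4-1 is a mammalian expression plasmid built by Gateway recombination into the destination vector E2.pEF5-DEST-FL-V5-MCP. It carries the human CPSF4 open reading frame (also known as CPSF30; about 735 bp, no mutations recorded). The automated annotation matches this ORF to the bovine CPSF4 orthologue, which probably reflects sequence conservation, since the catalogue lists the insert as human. In bacteria the plasmid is maintained at high copy from a ColE1/pUC-type origin under ampicillin selection (AmpR with its bla promoter).

The ORF sits between attB1 and attB2 sites left by the Gateway reaction, downstream of the strong constitutive EF-1α promoter; a T7 promoter also lies just upstream. The vector supplies a C-terminal V5 epitope tag followed by the bacteriophage MS2 coat protein (MCP), and the transcript ends at a bGH polyadenylation signal. MCP binds a specific MS2 RNA stem-loop, so the fusion can be recruited artificially to a reporter mRNA carrying such hairpins, while V5 allows the protein to be detected.

Downstream, an FRT site directly precedes a hygromycin resistance gene with an SV40 poly(A) signal. This arrangement resembles Flp-mediated integration systems, in which the marker is expressed only after recombination into a genomic FRT site, although the record does not state this use. The other annotations (f1 ori, SV40 promoter, ble, lacI, CMV enhancer and small t antigen) are only fragments, probably backbone remnants.

The stated purpose is an RNA-binding protein tethering screen, in which many such fusions are tested for their effects on mRNA stability and translation. CPSF4 is a component of the cleavage and polyadenylation specificity factor complex.
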