Addgene plasmid #155478: CPSF4-1
Purpose: For use in RBP tethering screen
Depositing lab: Eugene Yeo. Depositing organization: University of California, San Diego (UCSD). Publication: Large-scale tethered function assays identify factors that regulate mRNA stability and translation. Luo EC, Nathanson JL, Tan FE, Schwartz JL, Schmok JC, Shankar A, Markmiller S, Yee BA, Sathe S, Pratt GA, Scaletta DB, Ha Y, Hill DE, Aigner S, Yeo GW. Nat Struct Mol Biol. 2020 Oct;27(10):989-1000. doi: 10.1038/s41594-020-0477-6. Epub 2020 Aug 17. PubMed 32807991.
Backbone
  Vector backbone: E2.pEF5-DEST-FL-V5-MCP
  Backbone size w/o insert (bp): 7357
  Vector type: Mammalian Expression
Growth in bacteria
  Bacterial resistance: Ampicillin, 100 μg/mL
  Growth temperature: 37°C
  Growth strain: DH5alpha
  Copy number: High Copy
Gene/Insert
  Gene/Insert name: CPSF4 (alt name: Accession: BC003101.1)
  Species: H. sapiens (human)
  Insert size (bp): 735
  Mutation: none
  Entrez Gene: CPSF4 (a.k.a. CPSF30, NAR, NEB-1, NEB1)
  Promoter: EF-1a
  Tag / fusion protein: V5-MCP (C terminal on backbone)
  Cloning method: Gateway Cloning
  Sequencing primers: 5′ TAATACGACTCACTATAGGG; 3′ gctcgagtctagagggc
Resource information
  A portion of this plasmid was derived from a plasmid made by: DNASU Plasmid Repository Center for Personalized Diagnostics Biodesign Institute
Terms and licenses: Academic/Nonprofit Terms; Industry Terms: Not Available to Industry
How to cite: CPSF4-1 was a gift from Eugene Yeo (Addgene plasmid # 155478 ; http://n2t.net/addgene:155478 ; RRID:Addgene_155478)
